Addgene plasmid #40531: pEMB018 / LRRK2_BC_1500_2232
Depositing lab: Michael J Fox Foundation MJFF. Depositing organization: Michael J Fox Foundation.
Backbone
  Vector backbone: pEMB018
  Backbone manufacturer: Emerald
  Vector type: Baculovirus
Growth in bacteria
  Bacterial resistance: Ampicillin, 100 μg/mL
  Growth temperature: 37°C
  Growth strain: Top10
  Copy number: High Copy
Gene/Insert
  Gene/Insert name: LRRK2
  Species: H. sapiens (human)
  Mutation: WT; aa1500_2232
  Entrez Gene: LRRK2 (a.k.a. AURA17, DARDARIN, PARK8, RIPK7, ROCO2)
  Promoter: polH
  Tag / fusion protein: 6xHis (N terminal on insert)
  Cloning method: Restriction Enzyme; 5′ cloning site BamHI (destroyed during cloning); 3′ cloning site HindIII (destroyed during cloning)
  Sequencing primers: 5′ DSP2466For:GAATTTCGTCGACAGATC; 3′ DSP2466Rev:AATAACCCGGATCAGCTT
Terms and licenses: Academic/Nonprofit Terms; Industry Terms
How to cite: pEMB018 / LRRK2_BC_1500_2232 was a gift from Michael J Fox Foundation MJFF (Addgene plasmid # 40531 ; http://n2t.net/addgene:40531 ; RRID:Addgene_40531)
