[The description below was written by a language model from this plasmid's Addgene catalogue record and pLannotate feature annotations shown in this document.]
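Description:
pEMB018 / LRRK2_BC_1500_2232 is a baculovirus transfer vector for producing a fragment of human LRRK2 in insect cells. It is built on the pEMB018 backbone from Emerald. In bacteria the 9.6 kb plasmid is maintained through a high-copy ColE1/pUC-type origin and selected with ampicillin via the β-lactamase gene. An f1 origin and a residual lacZα fragment are also annotated.

The payload is wild-type LRRK2 residues 1500–2232, placed downstream of the AcMNPV polyhedrin (polH) promoter, which drives very late, high-level expression in infected insect cells. The insert was cloned between BamHI and HindIII sites, both of which were destroyed in the process. The catalogue entry lists a 6xHis tag at the N terminus of the insert. The feature table, however, places a histidine-tag match (scored as a partial 9xHis) just downstream of the LRRK2 coding region, so the tag position should be checked against the sequence.

Divergently oriented from the polyhedrin promoter, a p6.9 late promoter drives E. coli β-glucuronidase (GUS), which can serve as a visual reporter for identifying recombinant virus. The whole expression region is flanked by baculoviral sequences, lef2/ORF603 on one side and the ORF1629 recombination region on the other. These flanks allow homologous recombination with baculovirus genomic DNA at the polyhedrin locus when the two are co-introduced into insect cells.

The record does not state a specific application. The design fits recombinant expression and His-affinity purification of this LRRK2 fragment for biochemical or structural work on the Parkinson's disease-associated kinase.
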