Features (pLannotate 1.2.2; 14 found; start..end, strand, type, name):
    329..453     +  CDS            lef2: baculovirus late expression factor 2
    491..1096    +  CDS            ORF603: baculovirus ORF603 protein
   1167..2972    -  CDS            GUS: β-glucuronidase; uidA (or gusA) from E. coli
   2987..3302    -  promoter       p6.9 promoter: Autographa californica p6.9; baculovirus late basic protein promoter
   3317..3408    +  promoter       polyhedrin promoter: polh from Autographa californica; promoter for the baculovirus polyhedrin gene
   3463..5661    +  CDS            LRRK2 (fragment): LRRK2_HUMAN - Also known as PARK8. Experimental evidence at protein level: Swiss-Prot protein existence level 1. Serine/threonine-protein kinase which phosphorylates a broad range of proteins involved in multiple processes such as neuronal plasticity, autophagy, and vesicle trafficking (PubMed:20949042, PubMed:22012985, PubMed:26824392, PubMed:29125462, PubMed:28720718, PubMed:29127255, PubMed:30398148, PubMed:29212815, PubMed:30635421, PubMed:21850687, PubMed:23395371, PubMed:17114044, PubMed:24687852, PubMed:26014385, PubMed:25201882). Is a key regulator of RAB GTPases by regulating the GTP/
   5685..5702    +  CDS            9xHis (fragment): 9xHis affinity tag
   5739..7096    +  misc_recomb    baculovirus recombination region (ORF1629): contains part of ORF1629
   7094..7171    -  CDS            P61 (fragment): P78_NPVAC - Experimental evidence at protein level: Swiss-Prot protein existence level 1. Plays a role in the transport of the nucleocapsids from the cytoplasm toward the host nucleus together with the host actin- polymerizing Arp2/3 complex. From Autographa californica nuclear polyhedrosis virus (AcMNPV).
   7359..7947    -  rep_origin     ori: high-copy-number ColE1/pMB1/pBR322/pUC origin of replication
   8118..8978    -  CDS            AmpR: β-lactamase; bla; confers resistance to ampicillin, carbenicillin, and related antibiotics
   8979..9083    -  promoter       AmpR promoter: bla
   9110..9565    +  rep_origin     f1 ori (sequence partly withheld): f1 bacteriophage origin of replication; arrow indicates direction of (+) strand synthesis
   9570..1       -  CDS            lacZα (fragment) (across the origin): LacZα fragment of β-galactosidase; lacZ fragment
>Addgene plasmid #40531 | pEMB018 / LRRK2_BC_1500_2232 | depositor full sequence | sequence record 52204 | pEMB018 / LRRK2_BC_1500_2232 sequence 9635 bps
GGAACGGCTCCGCCCACTATTAATGAAATTAAAAATTCCAATTTTAAAAAACGCAGCAAGAGAAACATTT
GTATGAAAGAATGCGTAGAAGGAAAGAAAAATGTCGTCGACATGCTGAACAACAAGATTAATATGCCTCC
GTGTATAAAAAAAATATTGAACGATTTGAAAGAAAACAATGTACCGCGCGGCGGTATGTACAGGAAGAGG
TTTATACTAAACTGTTACATTGCAAACGTGGTTTCGTGTGCCAAGTGTGAAAACCGATGTTTAATCAAGG
CTCTGACGCATTTCTACAACCACGACTCCAAGTGTGTGGGTGAAGTCATGCATCTTTTAATCAAATCCCA
AGATGTGTATAAACCACCAAACTGCCAAAAAATGAAAACTGTCGACAAGCTCTGTCCGTTTGCTGGCAAC
TGCAAGGGTCTCAATCCTATTTGTAATTATTGAATAATAAAACAATTATAAATGCTAAATTTGTTTTTTA
TTAACGATACAAACCAAACGCAACAAGAACATTTGTAGTATTATCTATAATTGAAAACGCGTAGTTATAA
TCGCTGAGGTAATATTTAAAATCATTTTCAAATGATTCACAGTTAATTTGCGACAATATAATTTTATTTT
CACATAAACTAGACGCCTTGTCGTCTTCTTCTTCGTATTCCTTCTCTTTTTCATTTTTCTCTTCATAAAA
ATTAACATAGTTATTATCGTATCCATATATGTATCTATCGTATAGAGTAAATTTTTTGTTGTCATAAATA
TATATGTCTTTTTTAATGGGGTGTATAGTACCGCTGCGCATAGTTTTTCTGTAATTTACAACAGTGCTAT
TTTCTGGTAGTTCTTCGGAGTGTGTTGCTTTAATTATTAAATTTATATAATCAATGAATTTGGGATCGTC
GGTTTTGTACAATATGTTGCCGGCATAGTACGCAGCTTCTTCTAGTTCAATTACACCATTTTTTAGCAGC
ACCGGATTAACATAACTTTCCAAAATGTTGTACGAACCGTTAAACAAAAACAGTTCACCTCCCTTTTCTA
TACTATTGTCTGCGAGCAGTTGTTTGTTGTTAAAAATAACAGCCATTGTAATGAGACGCACAAACTAATA
TCACAAACTGGAAATGTCTATCAATATATAGTTGCTGATCAGATCCTCATTGTTTGCCTCCCTGCTGCGG
TTTTTCACCGAAGTTCATGCCAGTCCAGCGTTTTTGCAGCAGAAAAGCCGCCGACTTCGGTTTGCGGTCG
CGAGTGAAGATCCCTTTCTTGTTACCGCCAACGCGCAATATGCCTTGCGAGGTCGCAAAATCGGCGAAAT
TCCATACCTGTTCACCGACGACGGCGCTGACGCGATCAAAGACGCGGTGATACATATCCAGCCATGCACA
CTGATACTCTTCACTCCACATGTCGGTGTACATTGAGTGCAGCCCGGCTAACGTATCCACGCCGTATTCG
GTGATGATAATCGGCTGATGCAGTTTCTCCTGCCAGGCCAGAAGTTCTTTTTCCAGTACCTTCTCTGCCG
TTTCCAAATCGCCGCTTTGGACATACCATCCGTAATAACGGTTCAGGCACAGCACATCAAAGAGATCGCT
GATGGTATCGGTGTGAGCGTCGCAGAACATTACATTGACGCAGGTGATCGGACGCGTCGGGTCGAGTTTA
CGCGTTGCTTCCGCCAGTGGCGCGAAATATTCCCGTGCACCTTGCGGACGGGTATCCGGTTCGTTGGCAA
TACTCCACATCACCACGCTTGGGTGGTTTTTGTCACGCGCTATCAGCTCTTTAATCGCCTGTAAGTGCGC
TTGCTGAGTTTCCCCGTTGACTGCCTCTTCGCTGTACAGTTCTTTCGGCTTGTTGCCCGCTTCGAAACCA
ATGCCTAAAGAGAGCGAAAAGCCGACAGCAGCAGTTTCATCAATCACCACGATGCCATGTTCATCTGCCC
AGTCGAGCATCTCTTCAGCGTAAGGGTAATGCGAGGTACGGTAGGAGTTGGCCCCAATCCAGTCCATTAA
TGCGTGGTCGTGCACCATCAGCACGTTATCGAATCCTTTGCCACGTAAGTCCGCATCTTCATGACGACCA
AAGCCAGTAAAGTAGAACGGTTTGTGGTTAATCAGGAACTGTTGGCCCTTCACTGCCACTGACCGGATGC
CGACGCGAAGCGGGTAGATATCACACTCTGTCTGGCTTTTGGCTGTGACGCACAGTTCATAGAGATAACC
TTCACCCGGTTGCCAGAGGTGCGGATTCACCACTTGCAAAGTCCCGCTAGTGCCTTGTCCAGTTGCAACC
ACCTGTTGATCCGCATCACGCAGTTCAACGCTGACATCACCATTGGCCACCACCTGCCAGTCAACAGACG
CGTGGTTACAGTCTTGCGCGACATGCGTCACCACGGTGATATCGTCCACCCAGGTGTTCGGCGTGGTGTA
GAGCATTACGCTGCGATGGATTCCGGCATAGTTAAAGAAATCATGGAAGTAAGACTGCTTTTTCTTGCCG
TTTTCGTCGGTAATCACCATTCCCGGCGGGATAGTCTGCCAGTTCAGTTCGTTGTTCACACAAACGGTGA
TACGTACACTTTTCCCGGCAATAACATACGGCGTGACATCGGCTTCAAATGGCGTATAGCCGCCCTGATG
CTCCATCACTTCCTGATTATTGACCCACACTTTGCCGTAATGAGTGACCGCATCGAAACGCAGCACGATA
CGCTGGCCTGCCCAACCTTTCGGTATAAAGACTTCGCGCTGATACCAGACGTTGCCCGCATAATTACGAA
TATCTGCATCGGCGAACTGATCGTTAAAACTGCCTGGCACAGCAATTGCCCGGCTTTCTTGTAACGCGCT
TTCCCACCAACGCTGATCAATTCCACAGTTTTCGCGATCCAGACTGAATGCCCACAGGCCGTCGAGTTTT
TTGATTTCACGGGTTGGGGTTTCTACAGGACGGACCATATTTATAGGTGTAATTTATGTAGCTGTAATTT
TTACCTTATTAATATTTTTTACGCTTTGCATTCGACGACTGAACTCCCAAATATATGTTTAACTCGTCTT
GGTCGTTTGAATTTTTGTTGCTGTGTTTCCTAATATTTTCCATCACCTTAAATATGTTATTGTAATCCTC
AATGTTGAACTTGCAATTGGACACGGCATAGTTTTCCATAGTCGTGTAAAACATGGTATTGGCTGCATTG
TAATACATCCGACTGAGCGGGTACGGATCTATGTGTTTGAGCAGCCTGTTCAAAAACTCTGCATCGTCGC
AAAACGGAATTTCGTCGACAGATCTGATCATGGAGATAATTAAAATGATAACCATCTCGCAAATAAATAA
GTATTTTACTGTTTTCGTAACAGTTTTGTAATAAAAAAACCTATAAATATAGGATCTATGCACCACCATC
ACCACCATCACCACTTGGTGCCCCGCGGATCCTTACGTAAGACCATTATCAACGAAAGCCTGAACTTCAA
AATTCGCGACCAGCTGGTGGTCGGACAGCTGATCCCCGACTGCTACGTGGAACTTGAGAAGATCATCCTG
AGCGAGCGCAAGAATGTGCCTATCGAGTTTCCAGTGATCGATCGCAAACGTCTCCTCCAGCTCGTGCGTG
AGAATCAGCTGCAGCTCGACGAGAACGAGCTGCCTCATGCTGTGCACTTCCTTAACGAGTCAGGTGTCCT
CCTGCACTTCCAGGACCCGGCTCTCCAGCTGAGTGACCTCTATTTCGTGGAGCCAAAGTGGCTCTGTAAA
ATTATGGCTCAAATCCTCACTGTCAAGGTAGAGGGCTGTCCAAAGCACCCAAAGGGCATCATCTCGCGTC
GCGACGTGGAAAAGTTTCTCTCTAAGAAGCGCAAGTTTCCCAAGAACTACATGAGCCAGTACTTTAAACT
GTTGGAGAAGTTCCAGATCGCTCTGCCTATCGGCGAAGAGTACCTGTTGGTTCCTTCCTCCCTGTCCGAT
CACCGCCCCGTGATTGAGCTGCCTCACTGCGAGAACAGCGAGATTATCATTCGCCTATACGAGATGCCGT
ACTTTCCGATGGGCTTCTGGTCAAGGCTCATCAATCGTCTGCTTGAAATCTCCCCATATATGCTGAGCGG
TCGTGAACGCGCTCTGAGGCCAAACCGGATGTACTGGCGCCAGGGGATTTACTTGAACTGGTCCCCTGAG
GCTTATTGTCTGGTGGGCTCGGAAGTCCTGGATAACCACCCCGAATCATTCCTGAAGATCACCGTTCCTT
CCTGCCGTAAGGGTTGCATTCTATTGGGACAGGTGGTGGATCATATCGATTCCCTGATGGAGGAGTGGTT
CCCTGGCCTGTTGGAGATCGACATCTGTGGCGAGGGTGAGACCCTGCTGAAGAAGTGGGCACTCTACAGT
TTCAATGACGGCGAAGAACACCAGAAGATTCTGCTCGACGACCTCATGAAGAAGGCCGAGGAGGGCGACC
TGCTCGTGAACCCCGACCAGCCTAGGCTGACCATCCCCATCTCCCAGATTGCACCCGACCTTATCCTCGC
TGACCTGCCTCGCAACATCATGCTGAACAATGACGAGCTGGAGTTTGAACAAGCACCCGAGTTCCTGCTA
GGCGACGGCTCTTTCGGTTCAGTTTACCGTGCTGCTTACGAGGGTGAAGAGGTTGCCGTGAAGATTTTTA
ACAAGCACACTTCGCTCCGTCTGCTGCGTCAGGAGCTTGTGGTTCTCTGCCACCTGCACCACCCTTCCCT
GATCTCCCTGCTGGCCGCCGGCATTAGGCCTCGCATGCTAGTGATGGAACTGGCCAGTAAGGGTTCATTG
GACCGCCTGCTGCAGCAGGACAAGGCTAGCCTGACCCGTACGCTCCAGCACCGTATCGCCCTGCATGTGG
CCGACGGACTGCGCTACTTGCACAGTGCCATGATCATTTATCGCGATCTGAAGCCTCATAATGTTCTTCT
GTTCACGCTCTACCCAAACGCAGCTATCATTGCCAAAATTGCCGATTACGGCATAGCCCAGTACTGCTGT
CGTATGGGTATCAAGACTAGCGAGGGTACACCTGGGTTCCGCGCTCCCGAAGTCGCACGCGGGAACGTGA
TCTACAACCAGCAGGCCGACGTGTACTCGTTTGGCCTGCTCCTGTATGACATTCTCACTACCGGAGGCCG
GATTGTGGAGGGCCTGAAATTTCCCAACGAGTTCGACGAGCTGGAGATCCAGGGCAAGCTGCCTGACCCC
GTGAAGGAGTACGGTTGTGCACCCTGGCCTATGGTGGAGAAGCTCATTAAGCAGTGTCTGAAGGAGAACC
CTCAGGAACGCCCCACAAGCGCCCAGGTGTTCGACATTCTAAACTCTGCAGAGTTAGTGTGTCTGACTAG
GCGTATCTTACTCCCGAAGAACGTGATCGTTGAGTGCATGGTGGCAACGCACCACAACTCGCGTAACGCT
AGCATCTGGTTAGGATGTGGGCATACCGATCGTGGCCAGCTGAGTTTCCTCGACCTCAACACCGAGGGGT
ATACTAGCGAGGAGGTCGCTGATTCACGCATTCTGTGCCTCGCCCTTGTCCATCTGCCTGTTGAGAAAGA
ATCGTGGATTGTTAGTGGCACCCAGAGCGGGACCCTCCTCGTGATCAATACCGAAGACGGGTAAAGCTTG
CGGCCGCACTCGAGCACCACCACCACCACCACTAACCTAGGTAGCTGAGCGCATGCAAGCTGATCCGGGT
TATTAGTACATTTATTAAGCGCTAGATTCTGTGCGTTGTTGATTTACAGACAATTGTTGTACGTATTTTA
ATAATTCATTAAATTTATAATCTTTAGGGTGGTATGTTAGAGCGAAAATCAAATGATTTTCAGCGTCTTT
ATATCTGAATTTAAATATTAAATCCTCAATAGATTTGTAAAATAGGTTTCGATTAGTTTCAAACAAGGGT
TGTTTTTCCGAACCGATGGCTGGACTATCTAATGGATTTTCGCTCAACGCCACAAAACTTGCCAAATCTT
GTAGCAGCAATCTAGCTTTGTCGATATTCGTTTGTGTTTTGTTTTGTAATAAAGGTTCGACGTCGTTCAA
AATATTATGCGCTTTTGTATTTCTTTCATCACTGTCGTTAGTGTACAATTGACTCGACGTAAACACGTTA
AATAGAGCTTGGACATATTTAACATCGGGCGTGTTAGCTTTATTAGGCCGATTATCGTCGTCGTCCCAAC
CCTCGTCGTTAGAAGTTGCTTCCGAAGACGATTTTGCCATAGCCACACGACGCCTATTAATTGTGTCGGC
TAACACGTCCGCGATCAAATTTGTAGTTGAGCTTTTTGGAATTATTTCTGATTGCGGGCGTTTTTGGGCG
GGTTTCAATCTAACTGTGCCCGATTTTAATTCAGACAACACGTTAGAAAGCGATGGTGCAGGCGGTGGTA
ACATTTCAGACGGCAAATCTACTAATGGCGGCGGTGGTGGAGCTGATGATAAATCTACCATCGGTGGAGG
CGCAGGCGGGGCTGGCGGCGGAGGCGGAGGCGGAGGTGGTGGCGGTGATGCAGACGGCGGTTTAGGCTCA
AATGTCTCTTTAGGCAACACAGTCGGCACCTCAACTATTGTACTGGTTTCGGGCGCCGTTTTTGGTTTGA
CCGGTCTGAGACGAGTGCGATTTTTTTCGTTTCTAATAGCTTCCAACAATTGTTGTCTGTCGTCTAAAGG
TGCAGCGGGTTGAGGTTCCGTCGGCATTGGTGGAGCGGGCGGCAATTCAGACATCGATGGTGGTGGTGGT
GGTGGAGGCGCTGGAATGTTAGGCACGGGAGAAGGTGGTGGCGGCGGTGCCGCCGGTATAATTTGTTCTG
GTTTAGTTTGTTCGCGCACGATTGTGGGCACCGGCGCAGGCGCCGCTGGCTGCACAACGGAAGGTCGTCT
GCTTCGAGGCAGCGCTTGGGGTGGTGGCAATTCAATATTATAATTGGAATACAAATCGTAAAAATCTGCT
ATAAGCATTGTAATTTCGCTATCGTTTACCGTGCCGATATTTAACAACCGCTCAATGTAAGCAATTGTAT
TGTAAAGAGATTGTCTCAAGCTCGGATCGATCCCGCACGCCGATAACAAGCCTTTTCATTTTTACTACAG
CATTGTAGTGGCGAGACACTTCGCTGTCGTCGAGGTTTAAACGCTTCCTCGCTCACTGACTCGCTGCGCT
CGGTCGTTCGGCTGCGGCGAGCGGTATCAGCTCACTCAAAGGCGGTAATACGGTTATCCACAGAATCAGG
GGATAACGCAGGAAAGAACATGTGAGCAAAAGGCCAGCAAAAGGCCAGGAACCGTAAAAAGGCCGCGTTG
CTGGCGTTTTTCCATAGGCTCCGCCCCCCTGACGAGCATCACAAAAATCGACGCTCAAGTCAGAGGTGGC
GAAACCCGACAGGACTATAAAGATACCAGGCGTTTCCCCCTGGAAGCTCCCTCGTGCGCTCTCCTGTTCC
GACCCTGCCGCTTACCGGATACCTGTCCGCCTTTCTCCCTTCGGGAAGCGTGGCGCTTTCTCATAGCTCA
CGCTGTAGGTATCTCAGTTCGGTGTAGGTCGTTCGCTCCAAGCTGGGCTGTGTGCACGAACCCCCCGTTC
AGCCCGACCGCTGCGCCTTATCCGGTAACTATCGTCTTGAGTCCAACCCGGTAAGACACGACTTATCGCC
ACTGGCAGCAGCCACTGGTAACAGGATTAGCAGAGCGAGGTATGTAGGCGGTGCTACAGAGTTCTTGAAG
TGGTGGCCTAACTACGGCTACACTAGAAGGACAGTATTTGGTATCTGCGCTCTGCTGAAGCCAGTTACCT
TCGGAAAAAGAGTTGGTAGCTCTTGATCCGGCAAACAAACCACCGCTGGTAGCGGTGGTTTTTTTGTTTG
CAAGCAGCAGATTACGCGCAGAAAAAAAGGATCTCAAGAAGATCCTTTGATCTTTTCTACGGGGTCTGAC
GCTCAGTGGAACGAAAACTCACGTTAAGGGATTTTGGTCATGAGATTATCAAAAAGGATCTTCACCTAGA
TCCTTTTAAATTAAAAATGAAGTTTTAAATCAATCTAAAGTATATATGAGTAAACTTGGTCTGACAGTTA
CCAATGCTTAATCAGTGAGGCACCTATCTCAGCGATCTGTCTATTTCGTTCATCCATAGTTGCCTGACTC
CCCGTCGTGTAGATAACTACGATACGGGAGGGCTTACCATCTGGCCCCAGTGCTGCAATGATACCGCGAG
ACCCACGCTCACCGGCTCCAGATTTATCAGCAATAAACCAGCCAGCCGGAAGGGCCGAGCGCAGAAGTGG
TCCTGCAACTTTATCCGCCTCCATCCAGTCTATTAATTGTTGCCGGGAAGCTAGAGTAAGTAGTTCGCCA
GTTAATAGTTTGCGCAACGTTGTTGCCATTGCTACAGGCATCGTGGTGTCACGCTCGTCGTTTGGTATGG
CTTCATTCAGCTCCGGTTCCCAACGATCAAGGCGAGTTACATGATCCCCCATGTTGTGCAAAAAAGCGGT
TAGCTCCTTCGGTCCTCCGATCGTTGTCAGAAGTAAGTTGGCCGCAGTGTTATCACTCATGGTTATGGCA
GCACTGCATAATTCTCTTACTGTCATGCCATCCGTAAGATGCTTTTCTGTGACTGGTGAGTACTCAACCA
AGTCATTCTGAGAATAGTGTATGCGGCGACCGAGTTGCTCTTGCCCGGCGTCAATACGGGATAATACCGC
GCCACATAGCAGAACTTTAAAAGTGCTCATCATTGGAAAACGTTCTTCGGGGCGAAAACTCTCAAGGATC
TTACCGCTGTTGAGATCCAGTTCGATGTAACCCACTCGTGCACCCAACTGATCTTCAGCATCTTTTACTT
TCACCAGCGTTTCTGGGTGAGCAAAAACAGGAAGGCAAAATGCCGCAAAAAAGGGAATAAGGGCGACACG
GAAATGTTGAATACTCATACTCTTCCTTTTTCAATATTATTGAAGCATTTATCAGGGTTATTGTCTCATG
AGCGGATACATATTTGAATGTATTTAGAAAAATAAACAAATAGGGGTTCCGCGCACATTTCCCCGAAAAG
TGCCACCTG
[124 nt withheld, positions 9110-9233]
C
[91 nt withheld, positions 9235-9325]
A
[49 nt withheld, positions 9327-9375]
CCTTTGACGTTGGAGTCCACGTTCTTT
[37 nt withheld, positions 9403-9439]
ACCCTATCTCGGTCTATTCTTTTGATTTATAAGGGATTTTGCCGATTTCGGCCTATTGGTTAAAAAATGA
GCTGATTTAACAAAAATTTAACGCGAATTTTAACAAAATATTAACGTTTACAATTTCCCATTCGCCATTC
AGGCTGCGCAACTGTTGGGAAGGGCGATCGGTGCGGGCCTCTTCGCTATTACGCCA
