>Addgene plasmid #40531 | pEMB018 / LRRK2_BC_1500_2232 | addgene partial sequence | sequence record 53959 | DSP2466For 5'-GAATTTCGTCGACAGATC-3'
CATCTCGCAATAAATAAGTATTTTACTGTTTTCGTAACAGTTTTGTAATAAAAAAACCTATAAATATAGG
ATCTATGCACCACCATCACCACCATCACCACTTGGTGCCCCGCGGATCCTTACGTAAGACCATTATCAAC
GAAAGCCTGAACTTCAAAATTCGCGACCAGCTGGTGGTCGGACAGCTGATCCCCGACTGCTACGTGGAAC
TTGAGAAGATCATCCTGAGCGAGCGCAAGAATGTGCCTATCGAGTTTCCAGTGATCGATCGCAAACGTCT
CCTCCAGCTCGTGCGTGAGAATCAGCTGCAGCTCGACGAGAACGAGCTGCCTCATGCTGTGCACTTCCTT
AACGAGTCAGGTGTCCTCCTGCACTTCCAGGACCCGGCTCTCCAGCTGAGTGACCTCTATTTCGTGGAGC
CAAAGTGGCTCTGTAAAATTATGGCTCAAATCCTCACTGTCAAGGTAGAGGGCTGTCCAAAGCACCCAAA
GGGCATCATCTCGCGTCGCGACGTGGAAAAGTTTCTCTCTAAGAAGCGCAAGTTTCCCAAGAACTACATG
AGCCAGTACTTTAAACTGTTGGAGAAGTTCCAGATCGCTCTGCCTATCGGCGAAGAGTACCTGTTGGTTC
CTTCCTCCCTGTCCGATCACCGCCCCGTGATTGAGCTGCCTCACTGCGAGAACAGCGAGATTATCATTCG
CCTATACGAGATGCCGTACTTTCCGATGGGCTTCTGGTCAAGGCTCATCAATCGTCTGCTTGAAATCTCC
CCATATATGCTGAGCGGTCGTGAACGCGCTCTGAGGCCAAACCGGATGTACTGGCGCCAGGGGATTTACT
TGAACTGGTCCCCTGAGGCTTATTGTCTGGTGGGCTCGGAAGTCCTGGATAACCACCCCGAATCATTCC
