>Addgene plasmid #40531 | pEMB018 / LRRK2_BC_1500_2232 | addgene partial sequence | sequence record 53961 | DSP2466Rev 5'-AATAACCCGGATCAGCTT-3'
TGGTGGTGGTGGTGGTGCTCGAGTGCGGCCGCAAGCTTTACCCGTCTTCGGTATTGATCACGAGGAGGGT
CCCGCTCTGGGTGCCACTAACAATCCACGATTCTTTCTCAACAGGCAGATGGACAAGGGCGAGGCACAGA
ATGCGTGAATCAGCGACCTCCTCGCTAGTATACCCCTCGGTGTTGAGGTCGAGGAAACTCAGCTGGCCAC
GATCGGTATGCCCACATCCTAACCAGATGCTAGCGTTACGCGAGTTGTGGTGCGTTGCCACCATGCACTC
AACGATCACGTTCTTCGGGAGTAAGATACGCCTAGTCAGACACACTAACTCTGCAGAGTTTAGAATGTCG
AACACCTGGGCGCTTGTGGGGCGTTCCTGAGGGTTCTCCTTCAGACACTGCTTAATGAGCTTCTCCACCA
TAGGCCAGGGTGCACAACCGTACTCCTTCACGGGGTCAGGCAGCTTGCCCTGGATCTCCAGCTCGTCGAA
CTCGTTGGGAAATTTCAGGCCCTCCACAATCCGGCCTCCGGTAGTGAGAATGTCATACAGGAGCAGGCCA
AACGAGTACACGTCGGCCTGCTGGTTGTAGATCACGTTCCCGCGTGCGACTTCGGGAGCGCGGAACCCAG
GTGTACCCTCGCTAGTCTTGATACCCATACGACAGCAGTACTGGGCTATGCCGTAATCGGCAATTTTGGC
AATGATAGCTGCGTTTGGGTAGAGCGTGAACAGAAGAACATTATGAGGCTTCAGATCGCGATAAATGATC
ATGGCACTGTGCAAGTAGCGCA
